Addgene plasmid #107402: sgCtr- LentiCRISPRv2
Purpose: Lentiviral expression of Cas9 and a control gRNA
Depositing lab: William Kaelin. Depositing organization: Dana-Farber Cancer Institute. Publication: Inactivation of the PBRM1 tumor suppressor gene amplifies the HIF-response in VHL-/- clear cell renal carcinoma. Gao W, Li W, Xiao T, Liu XS, Kaelin WG Jr. Proc Natl Acad Sci U S A. 2017 Jan 31;114(5):1027-1032. doi: 10.1073/pnas.1619726114. Epub 2017 Jan 12. PubMed 28082722.
Backbone
  Vector backbone: lentiCRISPR v2
  Backbone manufacturer: Feng Zhang (Addgene plasmid # 52961)
  Vector type: Lentiviral
Growth in bacteria
  Bacterial resistance: Ampicillin, 100 μg/mL
  Growth temperature: 30°C
  Growth strain: NEB Stable
  Copy number: Unknown
Gene/Insert
  Gene/Insert name: control gRNA
  gRNA/shRNA sequence: CTTCCGCGGCCCGTTCAA
  Species: H. sapiens (human)
  Cloning method: Restriction Enzyme; 5′ cloning site BsmBI (unknown if destroyed); 3′ cloning site BsmBI (unknown if destroyed)
Terms and licenses: Academic/Nonprofit Terms; Industry Terms: Not Available to Industry
How to cite: sgCtr- LentiCRISPRv2 was a gift from William Kaelin (Addgene plasmid # 107402 ; http://n2t.net/addgene:107402 ; RRID:Addgene_107402)
