[The description below was written by a language model from this plasmid's Addgene catalogue record and pLannotate feature annotations shown in this document.]
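Description:
sgCtr- LentiCRISPRv2 is a lentiviral all-in-one CRISPR vector built on the lentiCRISPR v2 backbone, carrying a control guide RNA together with Streptococcus pyogenes Cas9. In bacteria it is maintained through a high-copy ColE1/pUC-type origin and selected with ampicillin via the β-lactamase gene; an f1 origin is also present. The annotated full sequence is about 13 kb.

The viral genome is of the third-generation, self-inactivating type. A CMV enhancer/promoter drives a truncated HIV-1 5' LTR, followed by the Ψ packaging signal, a gag fragment, the Rev response element and the cPPT/CTS. These elements support genomic RNA production, packaging, nuclear export and nuclear import. The genome ends in a ΔU3 3' LTR, so the integrated provirus lacks LTR promoter activity. Within it, a human U6 RNA polymerase III promoter expresses the control guide, which was cloned through BsmBI sites upstream of the SpCas9 gRNA scaffold. A separate EF-1α core promoter drives Cas9. A puromycin N-acetyltransferase coding sequence lies directly downstream of Cas9 with no annotated promoter of its own, suggesting co-expression from the same transcript, although no linking element is annotated. A WPRE after this cassette enhances transcript expression. Outside the LTRs, the backbone carries a bGH polyadenylation signal and an SV40/EM7-driven bleomycin/Zeocin resistance cassette with an SV40 poly(A) signal.

The stated purpose is lentiviral delivery of Cas9 with a control gRNA. It serves as the comparison arm alongside gene-targeting guides in the same backbone, with puromycin selection of transduced mammalian cells. The insert species is listed as human, but the record does not state what the control guide targets, if anything.
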