Features (pLannotate 1.2.2; 33 found; start..end, strand, type, name):
    111..211     +  CDS            Rev (fragment): human immunodeficiency virus 1 (HIV-1) Rev protein; rev; enhances nuclear export of unspliced and incompletely spliced viral mRNAs
    261..378     +  misc_feature   cPPT/CTS: central polypurine tract and central termination sequence of HIV-1
    429..669     +  promoter       U6 promoter: RNA polymerase III promoter for human U6 snRNA
    697..772     +  misc_RNA       gRNA scaffold: guide RNA scaffold for the Streptococcus pyogenes CRISPR/Cas9 system
    790..808     +  CDS            small t antigen (fragment): SV40 (simian virus 40) small t antigen
    834..1045    +  promoter       EF-1α core promoter: core promoter for human elongation factor EF-1α
   1070..5173    +  CDS            Cas9: Cas9 (Csn1) endonuclease from the Streptococcus pyogenes Type II CRISPR/Cas system generates RNA-guided double strand breaks in DNA
   5311..5908    +  CDS            PuroR (fragment): puromycin N-acetyltransferase; pac from Streptomyces; confers resistance to puromycin
   5924..6512    +  misc_feature   WPRE: woodchuck hepatitis virus posttranscriptional regulatory element
   6563..6582    +  misc_feature   cPPT/CTS (fragment): central polypurine tract and central termination sequence of HIV-1
   6584..6817    +  LTR            3' LTR (ΔU3): self-inactivating 3' long terminal repeat (LTR) from HIV-1
   6849..7073    +  polyA_signal   bGH poly(A) signal: bovine growth hormone polyadenylation signal
   7077..7098    +  promoter       SV40 promoter (fragment): SV40 enhancer and early promoter
   7119..7547    +  rep_origin     f1 ori (sequence partly withheld): f1 bacteriophage origin of replication; arrow indicates direction of (+) strand synthesis
   7561..7890    +  promoter       SV40 promoter: SV40 enhancer and early promoter
   7938..7985    +  promoter       EM7 promoter: synthetic bacterial promoter&nbsp
   8004..8378    +  CDS            BleoR: antibiotic-binding protein; Sh ble from Streptoalloteichus hindustanus; confers resistance to bleomycin, phleomycin, and Zeocin™
   8388..8513    +  CDS            ble (fragment): BLE_KLEPN - Experimental evidence at protein level: Swiss-Prot protein existence level 1. Binding protein with a strong affinity to the bleomycin family of antibiotics. Binds to CL990; an antimitotic-antibiotic compound. From Klebsiella pneumoniae.
   8508..8629    +  polyA_signal   SV40 poly(A) signal: SV40 polyadenylation signal
   8700..8722    -  protein_bind   lac operator (fragment): The lac repressor binds to the lac operator to inhibit transcription in E. coli. This inhibition can be relieved by adding lactose or isopropyl-β-D-thiogalactopyranoside (IPTG). lac repressor encoded by lacI
   8726..8756    -  promoter       lac promoter: promoter for the E. coli lac operon
   8771..8792    -  protein_bind   CAP binding site: CAP binding activates transcription in the presence of cAMP. E. coli catabolite activator protein
   8805..8897    -  CDS            lacI (fragment): lac repressor; lacI; The lac repressor binds to the lac operator to inhibit transcription in E. coli. This inhibition can be relieved by adding lactose or isopropyl-β-D-thiogalactopyranoside (IPTG).
   9080..9668    -  rep_origin     ori: high-copy-number ColE1/pMB1/pBR322/pUC origin of replication
   9839..10699   -  CDS            AmpR: β-lactamase; bla; confers resistance to ampicillin, carbenicillin, and related antibiotics
  10700..10804   -  promoter       AmpR promoter: bla
  10863..10915   -  misc_feature   bom (fragment): basis of mobility region from pBR322
  11070..11449   +  enhancer       CMV enhancer: human cytomegalovirus immediate early enhancer
  11450..11649   +  promoter       CMV promoter: human cytomegalovirus (CMV) immediate early promoter
  11667..11847   +  LTR            5' LTR (truncated): truncated 5' long terminal repeat (LTR) from HIV-1
  11894..12019   +  misc_feature   HIV-1 Ψ: packaging signal of human immunodeficiency virus type 1
  12003..12366   +  CDS            HIV-1 gag (fragment): gag protein from human immunodeficiency virus 1; gag
  12512..12745   +  misc_feature   RRE: The Rev response element (RRE) of HIV-1 allows for Rev-dependent mRNA export from the nucleus to the cytoplasm.
>Addgene plasmid #107402 | sgCtr- LentiCRISPRv2 | addgene full sequence | sequence record 254680 | Addgene NGS Result
TAAAATTATTCATAATGATAGTAGGAGGCTTGGTAGGTTTAAGAATAGTTTTTGCTGTACTTTCTATAGT
GAATAGAGTTAGGCAGGGATATTCACCATTATCGTTTCAGACCCACCTCCCAACCCCGAGGGGACCCGAC
AGGCCCGAAGGAATAGAAGAAGAAGGTGGAGAGAGAGACAGAGACAGATCCATTCGATTAGTGAACGGAT
CGGCACTGCGTGCGCCAATTCTGCAGACAAATGGCAGTATTCATCCACAATTTTAAAAGAAAAGGGGGGA
TTGGGGGGTACAGTGCAGGGGAAAGAATAGTAGACATAATAGCAACAGACATACAAACTAAAGAATTACA
AAAACAAATTACAAAAATTCAAAATTTTCGGGTTTATTACAGGGACAGCAGAGATCCAGTTTGGTTAATT
AAGGTACCGAGGGCCTATTTCCCATGATTCCTTCATATTTGCATATACGATACAAGGCTGTTAGAGAGAT
AATTAGAATTAATTTGACTGTAAACACAAAGATATTAGTACAAAATACGTGACGTAGAAAGTAATAATTT
CTTGGGTAGTTTGCAGTTTTAAAATTATGTTTTAAAATGGACTATCATATGCTTACCGTAACTTGAAAGT
ATTTCGATTTCTTGGCTTTATATATCTTGTGGAAAGGACGAAACACCGCTTCCGCGGCCCGTTCAAGTTT
TAGAGCTAGAAATAGCAAGTTAAAATAAGGCTAGTCCGTTATCAACTTGAAAAAGTGGCACCGAGTCGGT
GCTTTTTTGAATTCGCTAGCTAGGTCTTGAAAGGAGTGGGAATTGGCTCCGGTGCCCGTCAGTGGGCAGA
GCGCACATCGCCCACAGTCCCCGAGAAGTTGGGGGGAGGGGTCGGCAATTGATCCGGTGCCTAGAGAAGG
TGGCGCGGGGTAAACTGGGAAAGTGATGTCGTGTACTGGCTCCGCCTTTTTCCCGAGGGTGGGGGAGAAC
CGTATATAAGTGCAGTAGTCGCCGTGAACGTTCTTTTTCGCAACGGGTTTGCCGCCAGAACACAGGACCG
GTTCTAGAGCGCTGCCACCATGGACAAGAAGTACAGCATCGGCCTGGACATCGGCACCAACTCTGTGGGC
TGGGCCGTGATCACCGACGAGTACAAGGTGCCCAGCAAGAAATTCAAGGTGCTGGGCAACACCGACCGGC
ACAGCATCAAGAAGAACCTGATCGGAGCCCTGCTGTTCGACAGCGGCGAAACAGCCGAGGCCACCCGGCT
GAAGAGAACCGCCAGAAGAAGATACACCAGACGGAAGAACCGGATCTGCTATCTGCAAGAGATCTTCAGC
AACGAGATGGCCAAGGTGGACGACAGCTTCTTCCACAGACTGGAAGAGTCCTTCCTGGTGGAAGAGGATA
AGAAGCACGAGCGGCACCCCATCTTCGGCAACATCGTGGACGAGGTGGCCTACCACGAGAAGTACCCCAC
CATCTACCACCTGAGAAAGAAACTGGTGGACAGCACCGACAAGGCCGACCTGCGGCTGATCTATCTGGCC
CTGGCCCACATGATCAAGTTCCGGGGCCACTTCCTGATCGAGGGCGACCTGAACCCCGACAACAGCGACG
TGGACAAGCTGTTCATCCAGCTGGTGCAGACCTACAACCAGCTGTTCGAGGAAAACCCCATCAACGCCAG
CGGCGTGGACGCCAAGGCCATCCTGTCTGCCAGACTGAGCAAGAGCAGACGGCTGGAAAATCTGATCGCC
CAGCTGCCCGGCGAGAAGAAGAATGGCCTGTTCGGAAACCTGATTGCCCTGAGCCTGGGCCTGACCCCCA
ACTTCAAGAGCAACTTCGACCTGGCCGAGGATGCCAAACTGCAGCTGAGCAAGGACACCTACGACGACGA
CCTGGACAACCTGCTGGCCCAGATCGGCGACCAGTACGCCGACCTGTTTCTGGCCGCCAAGAACCTGTCC
GACGCCATCCTGCTGAGCGACATCCTGAGAGTGAACACCGAGATCACCAAGGCCCCCCTGAGCGCCTCTA
TGATCAAGAGATACGACGAGCACCACCAGGACCTGACCCTGCTGAAAGCTCTCGTGCGGCAGCAGCTGCC
TGAGAAGTACAAAGAGATTTTCTTCGACCAGAGCAAGAACGGCTACGCCGGCTACATTGACGGCGGAGCC
AGCCAGGAAGAGTTCTACAAGTTCATCAAGCCCATCCTGGAAAAGATGGACGGCACCGAGGAACTGCTCG
TGAAGCTGAACAGAGAGGACCTGCTGCGGAAGCAGCGGACCTTCGACAACGGCAGCATCCCCCACCAGAT
CCACCTGGGAGAGCTGCACGCCATTCTGCGGCGGCAGGAAGATTTTTACCCATTCCTGAAGGACAACCGG
GAAAAGATCGAGAAGATCCTGACCTTCCGCATCCCCTACTACGTGGGCCCTCTGGCCAGGGGAAACAGCA
GATTCGCCTGGATGACCAGAAAGAGCGAGGAAACCATCACCCCCTGGAACTTCGAGGAAGTGGTGGACAA
GGGCGCTTCCGCCCAGAGCTTCATCGAGCGGATGACCAACTTCGATAAGAACCTGCCCAACGAGAAGGTG
CTGCCCAAGCACAGCCTGCTGTACGAGTACTTCACCGTGTATAACGAGCTGACCAAAGTGAAATACGTGA
CCGAGGGAATGAGAAAGCCCGCCTTCCTGAGCGGCGAGCAGAAAAAGGCCATCGTGGACCTGCTGTTCAA
GACCAACCGGAAAGTGACCGTGAAGCAGCTGAAAGAGGACTACTTCAAGAAAATCGAGTGCTTCGACTCC
GTGGAAATCTCCGGCGTGGAAGATCGGTTCAACGCCTCCCTGGGCACATACCACGATCTGCTGAAAATTA
TCAAGGACAAGGACTTCCTGGACAATGAGGAAAACGAGGACATTCTGGAAGATATCGTGCTGACCCTGAC
ACTGTTTGAGGACAGAGAGATGATCGAGGAACGGCTGAAAACCTATGCCCACCTGTTCGACGACAAAGTG
ATGAAGCAGCTGAAGCGGCGGAGATACACCGGCTGGGGCAGGCTGAGCCGGAAGCTGATCAACGGCATCC
GGGACAAGCAGTCCGGCAAGACAATCCTGGATTTCCTGAAGTCCGACGGCTTCGCCAACAGAAACTTCAT
GCAGCTGATCCACGACGACAGCCTGACCTTTAAAGAGGACATCCAGAAAGCCCAGGTGTCCGGCCAGGGC
GATAGCCTGCACGAGCACATTGCCAATCTGGCCGGCAGCCCCGCCATTAAGAAGGGCATCCTGCAGACAG
TGAAGGTGGTGGACGAGCTCGTGAAAGTGATGGGCCGGCACAAGCCCGAGAACATCGTGATCGAAATGGC
CAGAGAGAACCAGACCACCCAGAAGGGACAGAAGAACAGCCGCGAGAGAATGAAGCGGATCGAAGAGGGC
ATCAAAGAGCTGGGCAGCCAGATCCTGAAAGAACACCCCGTGGAAAACACCCAGCTGCAGAACGAGAAGC
TGTACCTGTACTACCTGCAGAATGGGCGGGATATGTACGTGGACCAGGAACTGGACATCAACCGGCTGTC
CGACTACGATGTGGACCATATCGTGCCTCAGAGCTTTCTGAAGGACGACTCCATCGACAACAAGGTGCTG
ACCAGAAGCGACAAGAACCGGGGCAAGAGCGACAACGTGCCCTCCGAAGAGGTCGTGAAGAAGATGAAGA
ACTACTGGCGGCAGCTGCTGAACGCCAAGCTGATTACCCAGAGAAAGTTCGACAATCTGACCAAGGCCGA
GAGAGGCGGCCTGAGCGAACTGGATAAGGCCGGCTTCATCAAGAGACAGCTGGTGGAAACCCGGCAGATC
ACAAAGCACGTGGCACAGATCCTGGACTCCCGGATGAACACTAAGTACGACGAGAATGACAAGCTGATCC
GGGAAGTGAAAGTGATCACCCTGAAGTCCAAGCTGGTGTCCGATTTCCGGAAGGATTTCCAGTTTTACAA
AGTGCGCGAGATCAACAACTACCACCACGCCCACGACGCCTACCTGAACGCCGTCGTGGGAACCGCCCTG
ATCAAAAAGTACCCTAAGCTGGAAAGCGAGTTCGTGTACGGCGACTACAAGGTGTACGACGTGCGGAAGA
TGATCGCCAAGAGCGAGCAGGAAATCGGCAAGGCTACCGCCAAGTACTTCTTCTACAGCAACATCATGAA
CTTTTTCAAGACCGAGATTACCCTGGCCAACGGCGAGATCCGGAAGCGGCCTCTGATCGAGACAAACGGC
GAAACCGGGGAGATCGTGTGGGATAAGGGCCGGGATTTTGCCACCGTGCGGAAAGTGCTGAGCATGCCCC
AAGTGAATATCGTGAAAAAGACCGAGGTGCAGACAGGCGGCTTCAGCAAAGAGTCTATCCTGCCCAAGAG
GAACAGCGATAAGCTGATCGCCAGAAAGAAGGACTGGGACCCTAAGAAGTACGGCGGCTTCGACAGCCCC
ACCGTGGCCTATTCTGTGCTGGTGGTGGCCAAAGTGGAAAAGGGCAAGTCCAAGAAACTGAAGAGTGTGA
AAGAGCTGCTGGGGATCACCATCATGGAAAGAAGCAGCTTCGAGAAGAATCCCATCGACTTTCTGGAAGC
CAAGGGCTACAAAGAAGTGAAAAAGGACCTGATCATCAAGCTGCCTAAGTACTCCCTGTTCGAGCTGGAA
AACGGCCGGAAGAGAATGCTGGCCTCTGCCGGCGAACTGCAGAAGGGAAACGAACTGGCCCTGCCCTCCA
AATATGTGAACTTCCTGTACCTGGCCAGCCACTATGAGAAGCTGAAGGGCTCCCCCGAGGATAATGAGCA
GAAACAGCTGTTTGTGGAACAGCACAAGCACTACCTGGACGAGATCATCGAGCAGATCAGCGAGTTCTCC
AAGAGAGTGATCCTGGCCGACGCTAATCTGGACAAAGTGCTGTCCGCCTACAACAAGCACCGGGATAAGC
CCATCAGAGAGCAGGCCGAGAATATCATCCACCTGTTTACCCTGACCAATCTGGGAGCCCCTGCCGCCTT
CAAGTACTTTGACACCACCATCGACCGGAAGAGGTACACCAGCACCAAAGAGGTGCTGGACGCCACCCTG
ATCCACCAGAGCATCACCGGCCTGTACGAGACACGGATCGACCTGTCTCAGCTGGGAGGCGACAAGCGAC
CTGCCGCCACAAAGAAGGCTGGACAGGCTAAGAAGAAGAAAGATTACAAAGACGATGACGATAAGGGATC
CGGCGCAACAAACTTCTCTCTGCTGAAACAAGCCGGAGATGTCGAAGAGAATCCTGGACCGACCGAGTAC
AAGCCCACGGTGCGCCTCGCCACCCGCGACGACGTCCCCAGGGCCGTACGCACCCTCGCCGCCGCGTTCG
CCGACTACCCCGCCACGCGCCACACCGTCGATCCGGACCGCCACATCGAGCGGGTCACCGAGCTGCAAGA
ACTCTTCCTCACGCGCGTCGGGCTCGACATCGGCAAGGTGTGGGTCGCGGACGACGGCGCCGCGGTGGCG
GTCTGGACCACGCCGGAGAGCGTCGAAGCGGGGGCGGTGTTCGCCGAGATCGGCCCGCGCATGGCCGAGT
TGAGCGGTTCCCGGCTGGCCGCGCAGCAACAGATGGAAGGCCTCCTGGCGCCGCACCGGCCCAAGGAGCC
CGCGTGGTTCCTGGCCACCGTCGGAGTCTCGCCCGACCACCAGGGCAAGGGTCTGGGCAGCGCCGTCGTG
CTCCCCGGAGTGGAGGCGGCCGAGCGCGCCGGGGTGCCCGCCTTCCTGGAGACCTCCGCGCCCCGCAACC
TCCCCTTCTACGAGCGGCTCGGCTTCACCGTCACCGCCGACGTCGAGGTGCCCGAAGGACCGCGCACCTG
GTGCATGACCCGCAAGCCCGGTGCCTGAACGCGTTAAGTCGACAATCAACCTCTGGATTACAAAATTTGT
GAAAGATTGACTGGTATTCTTAACTATGTTGCTCCTTTTACGCTATGTGGATACGCTGCTTTAATGCCTT
TGTATCATGCTATTGCTTCCCGTATGGCTTTCATTTTCTCCTCCTTGTATAAATCCTGGTTGCTGTCTCT
TTATGAGGAGTTGTGGCCCGTTGTCAGGCAACGTGGCGTGGTGTGCACTGTGTTTGCTGACGCAACCCCC
ACTGGTTGGGGCATTGCCACCACCTGTCAGCTCCTTTCCGGGACTTTCGCTTTCCCCCTCCCTATTGCCA
CGGCGGAACTCATCGCCGCCTGCCTTGCCCGCTGCTGGACAGGGGCTCGGCTGTTGGGCACTGACAATTC
CGTGGTGTTGTCGGGGAAATCATCGTCCTTTCCTTGGCTGCTCGCCTGTGTTGCCACCTGGATTCTGCGC
GGGACGTCCTTCTGCTACGTCCCTTCGGCCCTCAATCCAGCGGACCTTCCTTCCCGCGGCCTGCTGCCGG
CTCTGCGGCCTCTTCCGCGTCTTCGCCTTCGCCCTCAGACGAGTCGGATCTCCCTTTGGGCCGCCTCCCC
GCGTCGACTTTAAGACCAATGACTTACAAGGCAGCTGTAGATCTTAGCCACTTTTTAAAAGAAAAGGGGG
GACTGGAAGGGCTAATTCACTCCCAACGAAGACAAGATCTGCTTTTTGCTTGTACTGGGTCTCTCTGGTT
AGACCAGATCTGAGCCTGGGAGCTCTCTGGCTAACTAGGGAACCCACTGCTTAAGCCTCAATAAAGCTTG
CCTTGAGTGCTTCAAGTAGTGTGTGCCCGTCTGTTGTGTGACTCTGGTAACTAGAGATCCCTCAGACCCT
TTTAGTCAGTGTGGAAAATCTCTAGCAGGGCCCGTTTAAACCCGCTGATCAGCCTCGACTGTGCCTTCTA
GTTGCCAGCCATCTGTTGTTTGCCCCTCCCCCGTGCCTTCCTTGACCCTGGAAGGTGCCACTCCCACTGT
CCTTTCCTAATAAAATGAGGAAATTGCATCGCATTGTCTGAGTAGGTGTCATTCTATTCTGGGGGGTGGG
GTGGGGCAGGACAGCAAGGGGGAGGATTGGGAAGACAATAGCAGGCATGCTGGGGATGCGGTGGGCTCTA
TGGCTTCTGAGGCGGAAAGAACCAGCTGGGGCTCTAGGGGGTATCCCC
[124 nt withheld, positions 7119-7242]
C
[91 nt withheld, positions 7244-7334]
A
[49 nt withheld, positions 7336-7384]
CCTTTGACGTTGGAGTCCACGTTCTTT
[37 nt withheld, positions 7412-7448]
ACCCTATCTCGGTCTATTCTTTTGATTTATAAGGGATTTTGCCGATTTCGGCCTATTGGTTAAAAAATGA
GCTGATTTAACAAAAATTTAACGCGAATTAATTCTGTGGAATGTGTGTCAGTTAGGGTGTGGAAAGTCCC
CAGGCTCCCCAGCAGGCAGAAGTATGCAAAGCATGCATCTCAATTAGTCAGCAACCAGGTGTGGAAAGTC
CCCAGGCTCCCCAGCAGGCAGAAGTATGCAAAGCATGCATCTCAATTAGTCAGCAACCATAGTCCCGCCC
CTAACTCCGCCCATCCCGCCCCTAACTCCGCCCAGTTCCGCCCATTCTCCGCCCCATGGCTGACTAATTT
TTTTTATTTATGCAGAGGCCGAGGCCGCCTCTGCCTCTGAGCTATTCCAGAAGTAGTGAGGAGGCTTTTT
TGGAGGCCTAGGCTTTTGCAAAAAGCTCCCGGGAGCTTGTATATCCATTTTCGGATCTGATCAGCACGTG
TTGACAATTAATCATCGGCATAGTATATCGGCATAGTATAATACGACAAGGTGAGGAACTAAACCATGGC
CAAGTTGACCAGTGCCGTTCCGGTGCTCACCGCGCGCGACGTCGCCGGAGCGGTCGAGTTCTGGACCGAC
CGGCTCGGGTTCTCCCGGGACTTCGTGGAGGACGACTTCGCCGGTGTGGTCCGGGACGACGTGACCCTGT
TCATCAGCGCGGTCCAGGACCAGGTGGTGCCGGACAACACCCTGGCCTGGGTGTGGGTGCGCGGCCTGGA
CGAGCTGTACGCCGAGTGGTCGGAGGTCGTGTCCACGAACTTCCGGGACGCCTCCGGGCCGGCCATGACC
GAGATCGGCGAGCAGCCGTGGGGGCGGGAGTTCGCCCTGCGCGACCCGGCCGGCAACTGCGTGCACTTCG
TGGCCGAGGAGCAGGACTGACACGTGCTACGAGATTTCGATTCCACCGCCGCCTTCTATGAAAGGTTGGG
CTTCGGAATCGTTTTCCGGGACGCCGGCTGGATGATCCTCCAGCGCGGGGATCTCATGCTGGAGTTCTTC
GCCCACCCCAACTTGTTTATTGCAGCTTATAATGGTTACAAATAAAGCAATAGCATCACAAATTTCACAA
ATAAAGCATTTTTTTCACTGCATTCTAGTTGTGGTTTGTCCAAACTCATCAATGTATCTTATCATGTCTG
TATACCGTCGACCTCTAGCTAGAGCTTGGCGTAATCATGGTCATAGCTGTTTCCTGTGTGAAATTGTTAT
CCGCTCACAATTCCACACAACATACGAGCCGGAAGCATAAAGTGTAAAGCCTGGGGTGCCTAATGAGTGA
GCTAACTCACATTAATTGCGTTGCGCTCACTGCCCGCTTTCCAGTCGGGAAACCTGTCGTGCCAGCTGCA
TTAATGAATCGGCCAACGCGCGGGGAGAGGCGGTTTGCGTATTGGGCGCTCTTCCGCTTCCTCGCTCACT
GACTCGCTGCGCTCGGTCGTTCGGCTGCGGCGAGCGGTATCAGCTCACTCAAAGGCGGTAATACGGTTAT
CCACAGAATCAGGGGATAACGCAGGAAAGAACATGTGAGCAAAAGGCCAGCAAAAGGCCAGGAACCGTAA
AAAGGCCGCGTTGCTGGCGTTTTTCCATAGGCTCCGCCCCCCTGACGAGCATCACAAAAATCGACGCTCA
AGTCAGAGGTGGCGAAACCCGACAGGACTATAAAGATACCAGGCGTTTCCCCCTGGAAGCTCCCTCGTGC
GCTCTCCTGTTCCGACCCTGCCGCTTACCGGATACCTGTCCGCCTTTCTCCCTTCGGGAAGCGTGGCGCT
TTCTCATAGCTCACGCTGTAGGTATCTCAGTTCGGTGTAGGTCGTTCGCTCCAAGCTGGGCTGTGTGCAC
GAACCCCCCGTTCAGCCCGACCGCTGCGCCTTATCCGGTAACTATCGTCTTGAGTCCAACCCGGTAAGAC
ACGACTTATCGCCACTGGCAGCAGCCACTGGTAACAGGATTAGCAGAGCGAGGTATGTAGGCGGTGCTAC
AGAGTTCTTGAAGTGGTGGCCTAACTACGGCTACACTAGAAGAACAGTATTTGGTATCTGCGCTCTGCTG
AAGCCAGTTACCTTCGGAAAAAGAGTTGGTAGCTCTTGATCCGGCAAACAAACCACCGCTGGTAGCGGTG
GTTTTTTTGTTTGCAAGCAGCAGATTACGCGCAGAAAAAAAGGATCTCAAGAAGATCCTTTGATCTTTTC
TACGGGGTCTGACGCTCAGTGGAACGAAAACTCACGTTAAGGGATTTTGGTCATGAGATTATCAAAAAGG
ATCTTCACCTAGATCCTTTTAAATTAAAAATGAAGTTTTAAATCAATCTAAAGTATATATGAGTAAACTT
GGTCTGACAGTTACCAATGCTTAATCAGTGAGGCACCTATCTCAGCGATCTGTCTATTTCGTTCATCCAT
AGTTGCCTGACTCCCCGTCGTGTAGATAACTACGATACGGGAGGGCTTACCATCTGGCCCCAGTGCTGCA
ATGATACCGCGAGACCCACGCTCACCGGCTCCAGATTTATCAGCAATAAACCAGCCAGCCGGAAGGGCCG
AGCGCAGAAGTGGTCCTGCAACTTTATCCGCCTCCATCCAGTCTATTAATTGTTGCCGGGAAGCTAGAGT
AAGTAGTTCGCCAGTTAATAGTTTGCGCAACGTTGTTGCCATTGCTACAGGCATCGTGGTGTCACGCTCG
TCGTTTGGTATGGCTTCATTCAGCTCCGGTTCCCAACGATCAAGGCGAGTTACATGATCCCCCATGTTGT
GCAAAAAAGCGGTTAGCTCCTTCGGTCCTCCGATCGTTGTCAGAAGTAAGTTGGCCGCAGTGTTATCACT
CATGGTTATGGCAGCACTGCATAATTCTCTTACTGTCATGCCATCCGTAAGATGCTTTTCTGTGACTGGT
GAGTACTCAACCAAGTCATTCTGAGAATAGTGTATGCGGCGACCGAGTTGCTCTTGCCCGGCGTCAATAC
GGGATAATACCGCGCCACATAGCAGAACTTTAAAAGTGCTCATCATTGGAAAACGTTCTTCGGGGCGAAA
ACTCTCAAGGATCTTACCGCTGTTGAGATCCAGTTCGATGTAACCCACTCGTGCACCCAACTGATCTTCA
GCATCTTTTACTTTCACCAGCGTTTCTGGGTGAGCAAAAACAGGAAGGCAAAATGCCGCAAAAAAGGGAA
TAAGGGCGACACGGAAATGTTGAATACTCATACTCTTCCTTTTTCAATATTATTGAAGCATTTATCAGGG
TTATTGTCTCATGAGCGGATACATATTTGAATGTATTTAGAAAAATAAACAAATAGGGGTTCCGCGCACA
TTTCCCCGAAAAGTGCCACCTGACGTCGACGGATCGGGAGATCTCCCGATCCCCTATGGTGCACTCTCAG
TACAATCTGCTCTGATGCCGCATAGTTAAGCCAGTATCTGCTCCCTGCTTGTGTGTTGGAGGTCGCTGAG
TAGTGCGCGAGCAAAATTTAAGCTACAACAAGGCAAGGCTTGACCGACAATTGCATGAAGAATCTGCTTA
GGGTTAGGCGTTTTGCGCTGCTTCGCGATGTACGGGCCAGATATACGCGTTGACATTGATTATTGACTAG
TTATTAATAGTAATCAATTACGGGGTCATTAGTTCATAGCCCATATATGGAGTTCCGCGTTACATAACTT
ACGGTAAATGGCCCGCCTGGCTGACCGCCCAACGACCCCCGCCCATTGACGTCAATAATGACGTATGTTC
CCATAGTAACGCCAATAGGGACTTTCCATTGACGTCAATGGGTGGAGTATTTACGGTAAACTGCCCACTT
GGCAGTACATCAAGTGTATCATATGCCAAGTACGCCCCCTATTGACGTCAATGACGGTAAATGGCCCGCC
TGGCATTATGCCCAGTACATGACCTTATGGGACTTTCCTACTTGGCAGTACATCTACGTATTAGTCATCG
CTATTACCATGGTGATGCGGTTTTGGCAGTACATCAATGGGCGTGGATAGCGGTTTGACTCACGGGGATT
TCCAAGTCTCCACCCCATTGACGTCAATGGGAGTTTGTTTTGGCACCAAAATCAACGGGACTTTCCAAAA
TGTCGTAACAACTCCGCCCCATTGACGCAAATGGGCGGTAGGCGTGTACGGTGGGAGGTCTATATAAGCA
GCGCGTTTTGCCTGTACTGGGTCTCTCTGGTTAGACCAGATCTGAGCCTGGGAGCTCTCTGGCTAACTAG
GGAACCCACTGCTTAAGCCTCAATAAAGCTTGCCTTGAGTGCTTCAAGTAGTGTGTGCCCGTCTGTTGTG
TGACTCTGGTAACTAGAGATCCCTCAGACCCTTTTAGTCAGTGTGGAAAATCTCTAGCAGTGGCGCCCGA
ACAGGGACTTGAAAGCGAAAGGGAAACCAGAGGAGCTCTCTCGACGCAGGACTCGGCTTGCTGAAGCGCG
CACGGCAAGAGGCGAGGGGCGGCGACTGGTGAGTACGCCAAAAATTTTGACTAGCGGAGGCTAGAAGGAG
AGAGATGGGTGCGAGAGCGTCAGTATTAAGCGGGGGAGAATTAGATCGCGATGGGAAAAAATTCGGTTAA
GGCCAGGGGGAAAGAAAAAATATAAATTAAAACATATAGTATGGGCAAGCAGGGAGCTAGAACGATTCGC
AGTTAATCCTGGCCTGTTAGAAACATCAGAAGGCTGTAGACAAATACTGGGACAGCTACAACCATCCCTT
CAGACAGGATCAGAAGAACTTAGATCATTATATAATACAGTAGCAACCCTCTATTGTGTGCATCAAAGGA
TAGAGATAAAAGACACCAAGGAAGCTTTAGACAAGATAGAGGAAGAGCAAAACAAAAGTAAGACCACCGC
ACAGCAAGCGGCCGCTGATCTTCAGACCTGGAGGAGGAGATATGAGGGACAATTGGAGAAGTGAATTATA
TAAATATAAAGTAGTAAAAATTGAACCATTAGGAGTAGCACCCACCAAGGCAAAGAGAAGAGTGGTGCAG
AGAGAAAAAAGAGCAGTGGGAATAGGAGCTTTGTTCCTTGGGTTCTTGGGAGCAGCAGGAAGCACTATGG
GCGCAGCGTCAATGACGCTGACGGTACAGGCCAGACAATTATTGTCTGGTATAGTGCAGCAGCAGAACAA
TTTGCTGAGGGCTATTGAGGCGCAACAGCATCTGTTGCAACTCACAGTCTGGGGCATCAAGCAGCTCCAG
GCAAGAATCCTGGCTGTGGAAAGATACCTAAAGGATCAACAGCTCCTGGGGATTTGGGGTTGCTCTGGAA
AACTCATTTGCACCACTGCTGTGCCTTGGAATGCTAGTTGGAGTAATAAATCTCTGGAACAGATTTGGAA
TCACACGACCTGGATGGAGTGGGACAGAGAAATTAACAATTACACAAGCTTAATACACTCCTTAATTGAA
GAATCGCAAAACCAGCAAGAAAAGAATGAACAAGAATTATTGGAATTAGATAAATGGGCAAGTTTGTGGA
ATTGGTTTAACATAACAAATTGGCTGTGGTATA
